Addgene plasmid #64003: pST50Trc4-DHFRHIS
Purpose: (Empty Backbone) Position 4 transfer plasmid for pST44 polycistronic plasmid suite; C-term single tag; contains DHFR gene in BamHI-NgoMIV cassette as positive control
Depositing lab: Song Tan. Depositing organization: Pennsylvania State University. Publication: The pST44 polycistronic expression system for producing protein complexes in Escherichia coli. Tan S, Kern RC, Selleck W. Protein Expr Purif. 2005 Apr;40(2):385-95. 10.1016/j.pep.2004.12.002 PubMed 15766881.
Backbone
  Vector backbone: pST50Trc
  Vector type: Bacterial Expression
  Tag / fusion protein: 6xHis (C terminal on backbone)
Growth in bacteria
  Bacterial resistance: Ampicillin, 100 μg/mL
  Growth temperature: 37°C
  Growth strain: DH5alpha
  Copy number: Unknown
Gene/Insert
  Gene/Insert name: None
  Tag / fusion protein: 6xHis (C terminal on backbone)
Terms and licenses: Academic/Nonprofit Terms; Industry Terms: Not Available to Industry
Depositor comments: Replace DHFR with GOI using BamHI/NgoMIV; Clone out cassette using BspEI/MluI
How to cite: pST50Trc4-DHFRHIS was a gift from Song Tan (Addgene plasmid # 64003 ; http://n2t.net/addgene:64003 ; RRID:Addgene_64003)
