[The description below was written by a language model from this plasmid's Addgene catalogue record and pLannotate feature annotations shown in this document.]
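Description:
pST50Trc4-DHFRHIS is a small (about 3.3 kb) bacterial expression plasmid built on the pST50Trc backbone. It serves as the position 4 transfer vector of the pST44 polycistronic suite, which is designed for co-expressing the subunits of protein complexes in Escherichia coli. It is catalogued as an empty backbone. It replicates through a ColE1/pMB1-type origin, and the annotation also shows the pBR322-derived bom region and the rop gene, which normally moderates copy number; the record itself lists copy number as unknown. Selection is by ampicillin, through a TEM beta-lactamase gene driven by its own promoter and followed by an fd phage terminator. A short mbeC fragment is most likely a remnant of the ColE1-type backbone rather than a functional element.

The expression cassette consists of a T7 promoter, the efficient ribosome binding site from phage T7 gene 10, an open reading frame and a T7 terminator, so transcription depends on a host that supplies T7 RNA polymerase. The reading frame currently holds E. coli dihydrofolate reductase (folA) as a positive-control placeholder, fused at its C terminus to a backbone-encoded histidine tag. The catalogue gives this tag as 6xHis, and the annotation software matched it as a partial 9xHis. The brief "SET1" hit just before the terminator probably reflects T7 gene 10-derived sequence flanking the terminator rather than a deliberate solubility tag.

In use, the DHFR gene is swapped for a gene of interest as a BamHI–NgoMIV fragment, which gives a C-terminally His-tagged product. The resulting translation cassette is then excised with BspEI and MluI and moved into the fourth slot of a pST44 polycistronic plasmid.
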