Features (pLannotate 1.2.2; 13 found; start..end, strand, type, name):
     27..45      +  promoter       T7 promoter: promoter for bacteriophage T7 RNA polymerase
     83..105     +  RBS            RBS: efficient ribosome binding site from bacteriophage T7 gene 10 (Olins and Rangwala, 1989)
    122..595     +  CDS            folA: DYR_ECOLI - Also known as tmrA. Experimental evidence at protein level: Swiss-Prot protein existence level 1. Key enzyme in folate metabolism. Catalyzes an essential reaction for de novo glycine and purine synthesis, and for DNA precursor synthesis. From Escherichia coli (strain K12).
    601..619     +  CDS            9xHis (fragment): 9xHis affinity tag
    648..697     +  CDS            SET1 (fragment): solubility-enhancement tag derived from T7 phage gene 10B
    705..752     +  terminator     T7 terminator: transcription terminator for bacteriophage T7 RNA polymerase
    817..908     +  promoter       AmpR promoter: bla
    909..1766    +  CDS            bla: BLAT_ECOLX - Experimental evidence at protein level: Swiss-Prot protein existence level 1. TEM-type are the most prevalent beta-lactamases in enterobacteria; they hydrolyze the beta-lactam bond in susceptible beta-lactam antibiotics, thus conferring resistance to penicillins and cephalosporins. TEM-3 and TEM-4 are capable of hydrolyzing cefotaxime and ceftazidime. TEM-5 is capable of hydrolyzing ceftazidime. TEM-6 is capable of hydrolyzing ceftazidime and aztreonam. TEM-8/CAZ-2, TEM- 16/CAZ-7 and TEM-24/CAZ-6 are markedly active against ceftazidime. IRT- 4 shows resistance to beta-lactamase in
   1773..1812    +  terminator     fd terminator: central terminator from bacteriophage fd (Otsuka and Kunisawa, 1982)
   1843..2431    +  rep_origin     ori: high-copy-number ColE1/pMB1/pBR322/pUC origin of replication
   2617..2756    -  misc_feature   bom: basis of mobility region from pBR322
   2858..3049    -  CDS            rop: Rop protein, which maintains plasmids at low copy number; rop
   3089..3199    +  CDS            mbeC (fragment): MBEC_ECOLX - Experimental evidence at protein level: Swiss-Prot protein existence level 1. Required for efficient mobilization of ColE1 plasmid and is thus essential to promote the specific transfer of the plasmid during conjugation. Probably functions by inducing DNA bending, helping the MbeA relaxase to melt the DNA around the nic site and cleave the phosphodiester bond. Binds specifically double-stranded DNA (dsDNA) containing the ColE1 oriT but does not recognize the inverted repeat (IR). From Escherichia coli.
>Addgene plasmid #64003 | pST50Trc4-DHFRHIS | depositor full sequence | sequence record 177409 | Full Sequence
GGCACCATGCATCGATCCCGCGAAATTAATACGACTCACTATAGGGAGACCACAACGGTTTCCCTCCGGC
TCCGGAAATAATTTTGTTTAACTTTAAGAAGGAGATATACATATGGGATCCATCAGTCTGATTGCGGCGC
TAGCGGTAGATCGCGTTATCGGCATGGAAAACGCCATGCCATGGAACCTGCCTGCCGATCTCGCCTGGTT
TAAACGCAACACCTTAAATAAACCCGTGATTATGGGGCGCCATACCTGGGAATCAATCGGTAGGCCTTTG
CCCGGCCGCAAAAATATTATCCTCAGCAGTCAACCCGGGACCGATGATCGGGTTACCTGGGTTAAATCGG
TCGACGAAGCCATCGCGGCGTGTGGTGACGTACCAGAAATCATGGTGATTGGCGGCGGACGCGTTTATGA
ACAGTTCTTGCCAAAAGCGCAAAAACTGTATCTGACGCATATCGATGCAGAAGTGGAAGGCGACACCCAT
TTTCCGGATTACGAGCCGGATGACTGGGAATCGGTATTCAGCGAATTCCACGATGCTGATGCGCAGAACT
CGCATAGCTATTGTTTCGAAATCCTCGAGCGTCGTGCCGGCCACCACCACCACCACCACTAATGTACAAC
GCGTGCGCGCTGATCCGGCTGCTAACAAAGCCCGAAAGGAAGCTGAGTTGGCTGCTGCCACCGCTGAGCA
ATAACTAGCATAACCCCTTGGGGCCTCTAAACGGGTCTTGAGGGGTTTTTTGCTGAAAGGAGGAACTATA
TCGGGATTAGCCCGCCTAATGAGCGGGCTTTTTTTTAATTCCCCTATTTGTTTATTTTTCTAAATACATT
CAAATATGTATCCGCTCATGAGACAATAACCCTGATAAATGCTTCAATAATATTGAAAAAGGAAGAGTAT
GAGTATTCAACATTTCCGTGTCGCCCTTATTCCCTTTTTTGCGGCATTTTGCCTTCCTGTTTTTGCTCAC
CCAGAAACGCTCGTGAAAGTAAAAGACGCAGAGGACCAATTGGGGGCACGAGTGGGATACATAGAACTGG
ACTTGAATAGCGGTAAAATCCTTGAGAGTTTTCGCCCTGAAGAGCGTTTTCCAATGATGAGCACTTTCAA
AGTTCTGCTATGTGGAGCAGTATTATCCCGTGTAGATGCGGGGCAAGAGCAACTCGGACGACGAATACAC
TATTCGCAGAATGACTTGGTTGAATACTCCCCAGTGACAGAAAAGCACCTTACGGACGGAATGACGGTAA
GAGAATTATGTAGTGCCGCCATAACGATGAGTGATAACACTGCGGCGAACTTACTTCTGACAACCATCGG
TGGACCGAAGGAATTAACCGCTTTTTTGCACAATATGGGAGACCATGTAACTCGCCTTGACCGTTGGGAA
CCAGAACTGAATGAAGCCATACCAAACGACGAGCGAGACACCACAATGCCTGCGGCAATGGCAACAACAT
TACGCAAACTATTAACTGGCGAACTACTTACTCTGGCTTCACGGCAACAATTAATAGACTGGCTTGAAGC
GGATAAAGTTGCAGGACCACTACTGCGTTCGGCACTTCCTGCTGGCTGGTTTATTGCTGATAAATCTGGG
GCAGGAGAGCGTGGTTCACGGGGTATCATTGCCGCACTTGGACCAGATGGTAAGCCTTCCCGTATCGTAG
TTATCTACACGACGGGTAGTCAGGCAACTATGGACGAACGAAATAGACAGATTGCTGAAATAGGGGCTTC
ACTGATTAAGCATTGGTAAACCGATACAATTAAAGGCTCCTTTTGGAGCCTTTTTTTTTGGACGGACCGG
TAGAAAAGATCAAAGGATCTTCTTGAGATCCTTTTTTTCTGCGCGTAATCTGCTGCTTGCAAACAAAAAA
ACCACCGCTACCAGCGGTGGTTTGTTTGCCGGATCAAGAGCTACCAACTCTTTTTCCGAAGGTAACTGGC
TTCAGCAGAGCGCAGATACCAAATACTGTCCTTCTAGTGTAGCCGTAGTTAGGCCACCACTTCAAGAACT
CTGTAGCACCGCCTACATACCTCGCTCTGCTAATCCTGTTACCAGTGGCTGCTGCCAGTGGCGATAAGTC
GTGTCTTACCGGGTTGGACTCAAGACGATAGTTACCGGATAAGGCGCAGCGGTCGGGCTGAACGGGGGGT
TCGTGCACACAGCCCAGCTTGGAGCGAACGACCTACACCGAACTGAGATACCTACAGCGTGAGCTATGAG
AAAGCGCCACGCTTCCCGAAGGGAGAAAGGCGGACAGGTATCCGGTAAGCGGCAGGGTCGGAACAGGAGA
GCGCACGAGGGAGCTTCCAGGGGGAAACGCCTGGTATCTTTATAGTCCTGTCGGGTTTCGCCACCTCTGA
CTTGAGCGTCGATTTTTGTGATGCTCGTCAGGGGGGCGGAGCCTATGGAAAAACGCCAGCAACGCGGCCT
TTTTACGGTTCCTGGCCTTTTGCTGGCCTTTTGCTCACATGTTCTTTCCTGCGTTATCCCCTGATTCTGT
GGATAACCGTATTACCGCCTTTGAGTGAGCTGATACCGCTCGCCGCAGCCGAACGACCGAGCGCAGCGAG
TCAGTGAGCGAGGAAGCGGAAGAGCGCCTGATGCGGTATTTTCTCCTTACGCATCTGTGCGGTATTTCAC
ACCGCAATGGTGCACTCTCAGTACAATCTGCTCTGATGCCGCATAGTTAAGCCAGTATACACTCCGCTAT
CGCTACGTGACTGGGTCATGGCTGCGCCCCGACACCCGCCAACACCCGCTGACGCGCCCTGACGGGCTTG
TCTGCTCCCGGCATCCGCTTACAGACAAGCTGTGACCGTCTCCGGGAGCTGCATGTGTCAGAGGTTTTCA
CCGTCATCACCGAAACGCGCGAGGCAGCTGCGGTAAAGCTCATCAGCGTGGTCGTGAAGCGATTCACAGA
TGTCTGCCTGTTCATCCGCGTCCAGCTCGTTGAGTTTCTCCAGAAGCGTTAATGTCTGGCTTCTGATAAA
GCGGGCCATGTTAAGGGCGGTTTTTTCCTGTTTGGTCACTGATGCCTCCGTGTAAGGGGGATTTCTGTTC
ATGGGGTAATGATACCGATGAAACGAGAGAGGATGCTCACGATACGGGTTACTGATGATGAACATGCCCG
GTTACTGGAACGTTGTGAGGGTAAACAACTGGCGGTATGGATGCGGCGGGACCAGAGAAAAATCACTCAG
GGTCAATGCCAGCGCTTCGTTAATACAGATGTAGGTGTT
