>Addgene plasmid #64003 | pST50Trc4-DHFRHIS | addgene partial sequence | sequence record 129336 | T7term 5'-GCTAGTTATTGCTCAGCGG-3'
GGCACGACGCTCGAGGATTTCGAAACAATAGCTATGCGAGTTCTGCGCATCAGCATCGTGGAATTCGCTG
AATACCGATTCCCAGTCATCCGGCTCGTAATCCGGAAAATGGGTGTCGCCTTCCACTTCTGCATCGATAT
GCGTCAGATACAGTTTTTGCGCTTTTGGCAAGAACTGTTCATAAACGCGTCCGCCGCCAATCACCATGAT
TTCTGGTACGTCACCACACGCCGCGATGGCTTCGTCGACCGATTTAACCCAGGTAACCCGATCATCGGTC
CCGGGTTGACTGCTGAGGATAATATTTTTGCGGCCGGGCAAAGGCCTACCGATTGATTCCCAGGTATGGC
GCCCCATAATCACGGGTTTATTTAAGGTGTTGCGTTTAAACCAGGCGAGATCGGCAGGCAGGTTCCATGG
CATGGCGTTTTCCATGCCGATAACGCGATCTACCGCTAGCGCCGCAATCAGACTGATGGATCCCATATGT
ATATCTCCTTCTTAAAGTTAAACAAAATTATTTCCGGAGCCGGAGGGAAACCGTTGTGGTCTCCCTATAG
TGAGTCGTATTAATTTCGCGGGATCGATGCATGGTGCCAACACCTACATCTGTATTAACGAAGCGCTGGC
ATTGACCCTGAGTGAT
