>Addgene plasmid #64003 | pST50Trc4-DHFRHIS | addgene partial sequence | sequence record 133176 | T7 5'-TAATACGACTCACTATAGGG-3'
ACTTTAAGAAGGAGATATACATATGGGATCCATCAGTCTGATTGCGGCGCTAGCGGTAGATCGCGTTATC
GGCATGGAAAACGCCATGCCATGGAACCTGCCTGCCGATCTCGCCTGGTTTAAACGCAACACCTTAAATA
AACCCGTGATTATGGGGCGCCATACCTGGGAATCAATCGGTAGGCCTTTGCCCGGCCGCAAAAATATTAT
CCTCAGCAGTCAACCCGGGACCGATGATCGGGTTACCTGGGTTAAATCGGTCGACGAAGCCATCGCGGCG
TGTGGTGACGTACCAGAAATCATGGTGATTGGCGGCGGACGCGTTTATGAACAGTTCTTGCCAAAAGCGC
AAAAACTGTATCTGACGCATATCGATGCAGAAGTGGAAGGCGACACCCATTTTCCGGATTACGAGCCGGA
TGACTGGGAATCGGTATTCAGCGAATTCCACGATGCTGATGCGCAGAACTCGCATAGCTATTGTTTCGAA
ATCCTCGAGCGTCGTGCCGGCCACCACCACCACCACCACTAATGTACAACGCGTGCGCGCTGATCCGGCT
GCTAACAAAGCCCGAAAGGAAGCTGAGTTGGCTGCTGCCACCGCTGAGCAATAACTAGCATAACCCCTTG
GGGCCTCTAAACGGGTCTTGAGGGGTTTTTTGCTGAAAGGAGGAACTATATCGGGATTAGCCCGCCTAAT
GAGCGGGCTTTTTTTTAATTCCCCTATTTGTTTATTTTTCTAAATACATTCAAATATGTATCCGCTCATG
AGACAATAACCCTGATAAATGCTTCAATAATATTGAAA
